Addgene plasmid #40350: pMIEG3-JunDN
Depositing lab: Alexander Dent. Depositing organization: Indiana University School of Medicine, Indianapolis. Publication: Regulation of IL-10 gene expression in Th2 cells by Jun proteins. Wang ZY, Sato H, Kusam S, Sehra S, Toney LM, Dent AL. J Immunol. 2005 Feb 15;174(4):2098-105. PubMed 15699140.
Backbone
  Vector backbone: pMIEG3
  Backbone manufacturer: David A. Williams (PMID: 10961859)
  Vector type: Mammalian Expression, Retroviral
Growth in bacteria
  Bacterial resistance: Ampicillin, 100 μg/mL
  Growth temperature: 37°C
  Growth strain: Stbl3
  Copy number: High Copy
Gene/Insert
  Gene/Insert name: Jun dominant negative (alt names: JunDN; c-Jun)
  Species: H. sapiens (human)
  Mutation: first 122 amino acids deleted
  Entrez Gene: JUN (a.k.a. AP-1, AP1, c-Jun, cJUN, p39)
  Tag / fusion protein: HA (C terminal on insert); IRES eGFP (C terminal on backbone)
  Cloning method: Restriction Enzyme; 5′ cloning site EcoRI (not destroyed); 3′ cloning site EcoRI (not destroyed)
  Sequencing primers: 5′ pLXSN_5; 3′ IRES-R2 (gacggcaatatggtggaaa)
Terms and licenses: Academic/Nonprofit Terms; Industry Terms: Not Available to Industry
Depositor comments: The Jun dominant negative vector was made by first preparing a version of c-Jun with the first 122 aa deleted. This cDNA was amplified by PCR from human c-Jun with the following primers: sense, 5-AAAAAA-GAATTC-ATGACTAGCCAGAACACGCTGCCCAGCGTC-3; antisense, 5-AAAAAA-GAATTC-TCAGCTGGCATAGTCAGGCACGTCATAAGGATAGCTAAATGTTTGCAAC-3. The antisense primer adds a hemagglutinin tag to the C terminus of c-Jun. The PCR product was then cut with EcoRI and cloned into the retroviral vector pMIEG3.
How to cite: pMIEG3-JunDN was a gift from Alexander Dent (Addgene plasmid # 40350 ; http://n2t.net/addgene:40350 ; RRID:Addgene_40350)
