[The description below was written by a language model from this plasmid's Addgene catalogue record and pLannotate feature annotations shown in this document.]
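Description:
pMIEG3-JunDN is a gammaretroviral expression plasmid built on the pMIEG3 backbone, designed to deliver a dominant-negative form of human c-Jun into mammalian cells. The 7.1 kb plasmid is propagated in E. coli using a high-copy ColE1/pUC-type origin and an ampicillin resistance gene (β-lactamase with its own promoter). The remaining bacterial annotations (lac promoter/operator, and fragments of lacI, lacZα, rop, bom and TcR) are non-functional remnants of earlier cloning vectors, as is a short env fragment.

The proviral portion is flanked by 5' and 3' long terminal repeats from murine embryonic stem cell virus. Downstream of the 5' LTR lie the MESV Ψ packaging signal and a truncated MMLV gag segment lacking its start codon, which together support encapsidation of the transcript when viral proteins are supplied in trans by a packaging system. No internal promoter is annotated, so expression presumably depends on the 5' LTR. The insert, cloned between two EcoRI sites, is a human JUN cDNA with the first 122 amino acids deleted and a C-terminal HA epitope tag added by PCR. The N-terminal region of c-Jun carries its transactivation function, so the truncated protein is intended to interfere with AP-1 activity rather than drive transcription. An EMCV IRES follows the insert and directs translation of EGFP from the same bicistronic transcript, so green fluorescence marks transduced cells and allows them to be identified or sorted. The associated publication concerns regulation of IL-10 gene expression by Jun proteins in Th2 cells, consistent with use of this vector to block Jun function in transduced T cells.
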