Features (pLannotate 1.2.2; 19 found; start..end, strand, type, name):
      1..517     +  LTR            5' LTR: 5' long terminal repeat from murine embryonic stem cell virus
    581..922     +  misc_feature   MESV Ψ: packaging signal of murine embryonic stem cell virus
    989..1405    +  CDS            gag (truncated): truncated Moloney murine leukemia virus (MMLV) gag gene lacking the start codon
   1419..2045    +  CDS            JUN (fragment): JUN_HUMAN - Experimental evidence at protein level: Swiss-Prot protein existence level 1. Transcription factor that recognizes and binds to the enhancer heptamer motif 5'-TGA[CG]TCA-3' (PubMed:10995748, PubMed:22083952). Promotes activity of NR5A1 when phosphorylated by HIPK3 leading to increased steroidogenic gene expression upon cAMP signaling pathway stimulation (PubMed:17210646). Involved in activated KRAS-mediated transcriptional activation of USP28 in colorectal cancer (CRC) cells (PubMed:24623306). Binds to the USP28 promoter in colorectal cancer (CRC) cells (PubMed:24623306). From Homo
   2116..2702    +  misc_feature   IRES2: internal ribosome entry site (IRES) of the encephalomyocarditis virus (EMCV)
   2703..3419    +  CDS            EGFP: EGFP is a basic (constitutively fluorescent) green fluorescent protein published in 1996, derived from Aequorea victoria. It is reported to be a rapidly-maturing weak dimer with moderate acid sensitivity.
   3501..4015    +  LTR            3' LTR: 3' long terminal repeat from murine embryonic stem cell virus
   4177..4193    -  protein_bind   lac operator: The lac repressor binds to the lac operator to inhibit transcription in E. coli. This inhibition can be relieved by adding lactose or isopropyl-β-D-thiogalactopyranoside (IPTG). lac repressor encoded by lacI
   4201..4231    -  promoter       lac promoter: promoter for the E. coli lac operon
   4246..4267    -  protein_bind   CAP binding site: CAP binding activates transcription in the presence of cAMP. E. coli catabolite activator protein
   4280..4372    -  CDS            lacI (fragment): lac repressor; lacI; The lac repressor binds to the lac operator to inhibit transcription in E. coli. This inhibition can be relieved by adding lactose or isopropyl-β-D-thiogalactopyranoside (IPTG).
   4555..5143    -  rep_origin     ori: high-copy-number ColE1/pMB1/pBR322/pUC origin of replication
   5314..6174    -  CDS            AmpR: β-lactamase; bla; confers resistance to ampicillin, carbenicillin, and related antibiotics
   6175..6279    -  promoter       AmpR promoter: bla
   6374..6409    +  CDS            rop (fragment): Rop protein, which maintains plasmids at low copy number; rop
   6511..6610    +  misc_feature   bom (fragment): basis of mobility region from pBR322
   6616..6765    -  CDS            lacZα (fragment): LacZα fragment of β-galactosidase; lacZ fragment
   6765..6966    -  CDS            TcR (fragment): tetracycline efflux protein; tet; confers resistance to tetracycline
   6967..7065    +  CDS            env (fragment): murine leukemia virus gPr80 envelope polyprotein precursor; env; proteolytically cleaved into gp70SU and p15TM subunits
>Addgene plasmid #40350 | pMIEG3-JunDN | addgene full sequence | sequence record 261206 | Addgene NGS Result
AATGAAAGACCCCACCTGTAGGTTTGGCAAGCTAGCTTAAGTAACGCCATTTTGCAAGGCATGGAAAATA
CATAACTGAGAATAGAGAAGTTCAGATCAAGGTTAGGAACAGAGAGACAGCAGAATATGGGCCAAACAGG
ATATCTGTGGTAAGCAGTTCCTGCCCCGGCTCAGGGCCAAGAACAGATGGTCCCCAGATGCGGTCCCGCC
CTCAGCAGTTTCTAGAGAACCATCAGATGTTTCCAGGGTGCCCCAAGGACCTGAAATGACCCTGTGCCTT
ATTTGAACTAACCAATCAGTTCGCTTCTCGCTTCTGTTCGCGCGCTTCTGCTCCCCGAGCTCAATAAAAG
AGCCCACAACCCCTCACTCGGCGCGCCAGTCCTCCGATAGACTGCGTCGCCCGGGTACCCGTATTCCCAA
TAAAGCCTCTTGCTGTTTGCATCCGAATCGTGGACTCGCTGATCCTTGGGAGGGTCTCCTCAGATTGATT
GACTGCCCACCTCGGGGGTCTTTCATTTGGAGGTTCCACCGAGATTTGGAGACCCCTGCCCAGGGACCAC
CGACCCCCCCGCCGGGAGGTAAGCTGGCCAGCGGTCGTTTCGTGTCTGTCTCTGTCTTTGTGCGTGTTTG
TGCCGGCATCTAATGTTTGCGCCTGCGTCTGTACTAGTTAGCTAACTAGCTCTGTATCTGGCGGACCCGT
GGTGGAACTGACGAGTTCTGAACACCCGGCCGCAACCCTGGGAGACGTCCCAGGGACTTTGGGGGCCGTT
TTTGTGGCCCGACCTGAGGAAGGGAGTCGATGTGGAATCCGACCCCGTCAGGATATGTGGTTCTGGTAGG
AGACGAGAACCTAAAACAGTTCCCGCCTCCGTCTGAATTTTTGCTTTCGGTTTGGAACCGAAGCCGCGCG
TCTTGTCTGCTGCAGCGCTGCAGCATCGTTCTGTGTTGTCTCTGTCTGACTGTGTTTCTGTATTTGTCTG
AAAATTAGGGCCAGACTGTTACCACTCCCTTAAGTTTGACCTTAGGTCACTGGAAAGATGTCGAGCGGAT
CGCTCACAACCAGTCGGTAGATGTCAAGAAGAGACGTTGGGTTACCTTCTGCTCTGCAGAATGGCCAACC
TTTAACGTCGGATGGCCGCGAGACGGCACCTTTAACCGAGACCTCATCACCCAGGTTAAGATCAAGGTCT
TTTCACCTGGCCCGCATGGACACCCAGACCAGGTCCCCTACATCGTGACCTGGGAAGCCTTGGCTTTTGA
CCCCCCTCCCTGGGTCAAGCCCTTTGTACACCCTAAGCCTCCGCCTCCTCTTCCTCCATCCGCCCCGTCT
CTCCCCCTTGAACCTCCTCGTTCGACCCCGCCTCGATCCTCCCTTTATCCAGCCCTCACTCCTTCTCTAG
GCGCCGGAATTCATGACTAGCCAGAACACGCTGCCCAGCGTCACGTCGGCGGCGCAGCCGGTCAACGGGG
CAGGCATGGTGGCTCCCGCGGTAGCCTCGGTGGCAGGGGGCAGCGGCAGCGGCGGCTTCAGCGCCAGCCT
GCACAGCGAGCCGCCGGTCTACGCAAACCTCAGCAACTTCAACCCAGGCGCGCTGAGCAGCGGCGGCGGG
GCGCCCTCCTACGGCGCGGCCGGCCTGGCCTTTCCCGCGCAACCCCAGCAGCAGCAGCAGCCGCCGCACC
ACCTGCCCCAGCAGATGCCCGTGCAGCACCCGCGGCTGCAGGCCCTGAAGGAGGAGCCTCAGACAGTGCC
CGAGATGCCCGGCGAGACACCGCCCCTGTCCCCCATCGACATGGAGTCCCAGGAGCGGATCAAGGCGGAG
AGGAAGCGCATGAGGAACCGCATCGCTGCCTCCAAGTGCCGAAAAAGGAAGCTGGAGAGAATCGCCCGGC
TGGAGGAAAAAGTGAAAACCTTGAAAGCTCAGAACTCGGAGCTGGCGTCCACGGCCAACATGCTCAGGGA
ACAGGTGGCACAGCTTAAACAGAAAGTCATGAACCACGTTAACAGTGGGTGCCAACTCATGCTAACGCAG
CAGTTGCAAACATTTAGCTATCCTTATGACGTGCCTGACTATGCCAGCTGAGAATTCCAAGGCCTTGGCG
GCCGCTCGAGATCCGCCCCTCTCCCTCCCCCCCCCCTAACGTTACTGGCCGAAGCCGCTTGGAATAAGGC
CGGTGTGCGTTTGTCTATATGTTATTTTCCACCATATTGCCGTCTTTTGGCAATGTGAGGGCCCGGAAAC
CTGGCCCTGTCTTCTTGACGAGCATTCCTAGGGGTCTTTCCCCTCTCGCCAAAGGAATGCAAGGTCTGTT
GAATGTCGTGAAGGAAGCAGTTCCTCTGGAAGCTTCTTGAAGACAAACAACGTCTGTAGCGACCCTTTGC
AGGCAGCGGAACCCCCCACCTGGCGACAGGTGCCTCTGCGGCCAAAAGCCACGTGTATAAGATACACCTG
CAAAGGCGGCACAACCCCAGTGCCACGTTGTGAGTTGGATAGTTGTGGAAAGAGTCAAATGGCTCTCCTC
AAGCGTATTCAACAAGGGGCTGAAGGATGCCCAGAAGGTACCCCATTGTATGGGATCTGATCTGGGGCCT
CGGTACACATGCTTTACATGTGTTTAGTCGAGGTTAAAAAAACGTCTAGGCCCCCCGAACCACGGGGACG
TGGTTTTCCTTTGAAAAACACGATGATAATATGGCCACAACCATGGTGAGCAAGGGCGAGGAGCTGTTCA
CCGGGGTGGTGCCCATCCTGGTCGAGCTGGACGGCGACGTAAACGGCCACAAGTTCAGCGTGTCCGGCGA
GGGCGAGGGCGATGCCACCTACGGCAAGCTGACCCTGAAGTTCATCTGCACCACCGGCAAGCTGCCCGTG
CCCTGGCCCACCCTCGTGACCACCCTGACCTACGGCGTGCAGTGCTTCAGCCGCTACCCCGACCACATGA
AGCAGCACGACTTCTTCAAGTCCGCCATGCCCGAAGGCTACGTCCAGGAGCGCACCATCTTCTTCAAGGA
CGACGGCAACTACAAGACCCGCGCCGAGGTGAAGTTCGAGGGCGACACCCTGGTGAACCGCATCGAGCTG
AAGGGCATCGACTTCAAGGAGGACGGCAACATCCTGGGGCACAAGCTGGAGTACAACTACAACAGCCACA
ACGTCTATATCATGGCCGACAAGCAGAAGAACGGCATCAAGGTGAACTTCAAGATCCGCCACAACATCGA
GGACGGCAGCGTGCAGCTCGCCGACCACTACCAGCAGAACACCCCCATCGGCGACGGCCCCGTGCTGCTG
CCCGACAACCACTACCTGAGCACCCAGTCCGCCCTGAGCAAAGACCCCAACGAGAAGCGCGATCACATGG
TCCTGCTGGAGTTCGTGACCGCCGCCGGGATCACTCTCGGCATGGACGAGCTGTACAAGTCCGGACTCAG
ATCCGTCGACCTGCAGCCAAGCTTATCGATAAAATAAAAGATTTTATTTAGTCTCCAGAAAAAGGGGGGA
ATGAAAGACCCCACCTGTAGGTTTGGCAAGCTAGCTTAAGTAACGCCATTTTGCAAGGCATGGAAAATAC
ATAACTGAGAATAGAGAAGTTCAGATCAAGGTTAGGAACAGAGAGACAGCAGAATATGGGCCAAACAGGA
TATCTGTGGTAAGCAGTTCCTGCCCCGGCTCAGGGCCAAGAACAGATGGTCCCCAGATGCGGTCCCGCCC
TCAGCAGTTTCTAGAGAACCATCAGATGTTTCCAGGGTGCCCCAAGGACCTGAAATGACCCTGTGCCTTA
TTTGAACTAACCAATCAGTTCGCTTCTCGCTTCTGTTCGCGCGCTTCTGCTCCCCGAGCTCAATAAAAGA
GCCCACAACCCCTCACTCGGCGCGCCAGTCCTCCGATAGACTGCGTCGCCCGGGTACCCGTGTATCCAAT
AAACCCTCTTGCAGTTGCATCCGACTTGTGGTCTCGCTGTTCCTTGGGAGGGTCTCCTCTGAGTGATTGA
CTACCCGTCAGCGGGGGTCTTTCATGGGTAACAGTTTCTTGAAGTTGGAGAACAACATTCTGAGGGTAGG
AGTCGAATATTAAGTAATCCTGACTCAATTAGCCACTGTTTTGAATCCACATACTCCAATACTCCTGAAA
TAGTTCATTATGGACAGCGCAGAAAGAGCTGGGGAGAATTGTGAAATTGTTATCCGCTCACAATTCCACA
CAACATACGAGCCGGAAGCATAAAGTGTAAAGCCTGGGGTGCCTAATGAGTGAGCTAACTCACATTAATT
GCGTTGCGCTCACTGCCCGCTTTCCAGTCGGGAAACCTGTCGTGCCAGCTGCATTAATGAATCGGCCAAC
GCGCGGGGAGAGGCGGTTTGCGTATTGGGCGCTCTTCCGCTTCCTCGCTCACTGACTCGCTGCGCTCGGT
CGTTCGGCTGCGGCGAGCGGTATCAGCTCACTCAAAGGCGGTAATACGGTTATCCACAGAATCAGGGGAT
AACGCAGGAAAGAACATGTGAGCAAAAGGCCAGCAAAAGGCCAGGAACCGTAAAAAGGCCGCGTTGCTGG
CGTTTTTCCATAGGCTCCGCCCCCCTGACGAGCATCACAAAAATCGACGCTCAAGTCAGAGGTGGCGAAA
CCCGACAGGACTATAAAGATACCAGGCGTTTCCCCCTGGAAGCTCCCTCGTGCGCTCTCCTGTTCCGACC
CTGCCGCTTACCGGATACCTGTCCGCCTTTCTCCCTTCGGGAAGCGTGGCGCTTTCTCATAGCTCACGCT
GTAGGTATCTCAGTTCGGTGTAGGTCGTTCGCTCCAAGCTGGGCTGTGTGCACGAACCCCCCGTTCAGCC
CGACCGCTGCGCCTTATCCGGTAACTATCGTCTTGAGTCCAACCCGGTAAGACACGACTTATCGCCACTG
GCAGCAGCCACTGGTAACAGGATTAGCAGAGCGAGGTATGTAGGCGGTGCTACAGAGTTCTTGAAGTGGT
GGCCTAACTACGGCTACACTAGAAGAACAGTATTTGGTATCTGCGCTCTGCTGAAGCCAGTTACCTTCGG
AAAAAGAGTTGGTAGCTCTTGATCCGGCAAACAAACCACCGCTGGTAGCGGTGGTTTTTTTGTTTGCAAG
CAGCAGATTACGCGCAGAAAAAAAGGATCTCAAGAAGATCCTTTGATCTTTTCTACGGGGTCTGACGCTC
AGTGGAACGAAAACTCACGTTAAGGGATTTTGGTCATGAGATTATCAAAAAGGATCTTCACCTAGATCCT
TTTAAATTAAAAATGAAGTTTTAAATCAATCTAAAGTATATATGAGTAAACTTGGTCTGACAGTTACCAA
TGCTTAATCAGTGAGGCACCTATCTCAGCGATCTGTCTATTTCGTTCATCCATAGTTGCCTGACTCCCCG
TCGTGTAGATAACTACGATACGGGAGGGCTTACCATCTGGCCCCAGTGCTGCAATGATACCGCGAGACCC
ACGCTCACCGGCTCCAGATTTATCAGCAATAAACCAGCCAGCCGGAAGGGCCGAGCGCAGAAGTGGTCCT
GCAACTTTATCCGCCTCCATCCAGTCTATTAATTGTTGCCGGGAAGCTAGAGTAAGTAGTTCGCCAGTTA
ATAGTTTGCGCAACGTTGTTGCCATTGCTACAGGCATCGTGGTGTCACGCTCGTCGTTTGGTATGGCTTC
ATTCAGCTCCGGTTCCCAACGATCAAGGCGAGTTACATGATCCCCCATGTTGTGCAAAAAAGCGGTTAGC
TCCTTCGGTCCTCCGATCGTTGTCAGAAGTAAGTTGGCCGCAGTGTTATCACTCATGGTTATGGCAGCAC
TGCATAATTCTCTTACTGTCATGCCATCCGTAAGATGCTTTTCTGTGACTGGTGAGTACTCAACCAAGTC
ATTCTGAGAATAGTGTATGCGGCGACCGAGTTGCTCTTGCCCGGCGTCAATACGGGATAATACCGCGCCA
CATAGCAGAACTTTAAAAGTGCTCATCATTGGAAAACGTTCTTCGGGGCGAAAACTCTCAAGGATCTTAC
CGCTGTTGAGATCCAGTTCGATGTAACCCACTCGTGCACCCAACTGATCTTCAGCATCTTTTACTTTCAC
CAGCGTTTCTGGGTGAGCAAAAACAGGAAGGCAAAATGCCGCAAAAAAGGGAATAAGGGCGACACGGAAA
TGTTGAATACTCATACTCTTCCTTTTTCAATATTATTGAAGCATTTATCAGGGTTATTGTCTCATGAGCG
GATACATATTTGAATGTATTTAGAAAAATAAACAAATAGGGGTTCCGCGCACATTTCCCCGAAAAGTGCC
ACCTGACGTCTAAGAAACCATTATTATCATGACATTAACCTATAAAAATAGGCGTATCACGAGGCCCTTT
CGTCTCGCGCGTTTCGGTGATGACGGTGAAAACCTCTGACACATGCAGCTCCCGGAGACGGTCACAGCTT
GTCTGTAAGCGGATGCCGGGAGCAGACAAGCCCGTCAGGGCGCGTCAGCGGGTGTTGGCGGGTGTCGGGG
CTGGCTTAACTATGCGGCATCAGAGCAGATTGTACTGAGAGTGCACCATATGCGGTGTGAAATACCGCAC
AGATGCGTAAGGAGAAAATACCGCATCAGGCGCCATTCGCCATTCAGGCTGCGCAACTGTTGGGAAGGGC
GATCGGTGCGGGCCTCTTCGCTATTACGCCAGCTGGCGAAAGGGGGATGTGCTGCAAGGCGATTAAGTTG
GGTAACGCCAGGGTTTTCCCAGTCACGACGTTGTAAAACGACGGCGCAAGGAATGGTGCATGCAAGGAGA
TGGCGCCCAACAGTCCCCCGGCCACGGGGCCTGCCACCATACCCACGCCGAAACAAGCGCTCATGAGCCC
GAAGTGGCGAGCCCGATCTTCCCCATCGGTGATGTCGGCGATATAGGCGCCAGCAACCGCACCTGTGGCG
CCGGTGATGCCGGCCACGATGCGTCCGGCGTAGAGGCGATTAGTCCAATTTGTTAAAGACAGGATATCAG
TGGTCCAGGCTCTAGTTTTGACTCAACAATATCACCAGCTGAAGCCTATAGAGTACGAGCCATAGATAAA
ATAAAAGATTTTATTTAGTCTCCAGAAAAAGGGGGG
