>Addgene plasmid #40350 | pMIEG3-JunDN | addgene partial sequence | sequence record 52878 | pLXSN_5
CTCACTCCTTCTCTAGGCGCCGGAATTCATGACTAGCCAGAACACGCTGCCCAGCGTCACGTCGGCGGCG
CAGCCGGTCAACGGGGCAGGCATGGTGGCTCCCGCGGTAGCCTCGGTGGCAGGGGGCAGCGGCAGCGGCG
GCTTCAGCGCCAGCCTGCACAGCGAGCCGCCGGTCTACGCAAACCTCAGCAACTTCAACCCAGGCGCGCT
GAGCAGCGGCGGCGGGGCGCCCTCCTACGGCGCGGCCGGCCTGGCCTTTCCCGCGCAACCCCAGCAGCAG
CAGCAGCCGCCGCACCACCTGCCCCAGCAGATGCCCGTGCAGCACCCGCGGCTGCAGGCCCTGAAGGAGG
AGCCTCAGACAGTGCCCGAGATGCCCGGCGAGACACCGCCCCTGTCCCCCATCGACATGGAGTCCCAGGA
GCGGATCAAGGCGGAGAGGAAGCGCATGAGGAACCGCATCGCTGCCTCCAAGTGCCGAAAAAGGAAGCTG
GAGAGAATCGCCCGGCTGGAGGAAAAAGTGAAAACCTTGAAAGCTCAGAACTCGGAGCTGGCGTCCACGG
CCAACATGCTCAGGGAACAGGTGGCACAGCTTAAACAGAAAGTCATGAACCACGTTAACAGTGGGTGCCA
ACTCATGCTAACGCAGCAGTTGCAAACATTTAGCTATCCTTATGACGTGCCTGACTATGCCAGCTGAGAA
TTCCAAGGCCTTGGCGGCCGCTCGAGATCCGCCCCTCTCCCTCCCCCCCCCCTAACGTTACTGGC
