>Addgene plasmid #40350 | pMIEG3-JunDN | addgene partial sequence | sequence record 53053 | IRES-F 5'-TGGCTCTCCTCAAGCGTATT-3'
GTACCCCATTGTATGGGATCTGATCTGGGGCCTCGGTACACATGCTTTACATGTGTTTAGTCGAGGTTAA
AAAAACGTCTAGGCCCCCCGAACCACGGGGACGTGGTTTTCCTTTGAAAAACACGATGATAATATGGCCA
CAACCATGGTGAGCAAGGGCGAGGAGCTGTTCACCGGGGTGGTGCCCATCCTGGTCGAGCTGGACGGCGA
CGTAAACGGCCACAAGTTCAGCGTGTCCGGCGAGGGCGAGGGCGATGCCACCTACGGCAAGCTGACCCTG
AAGTTCATCTGCACCACCGGCAAGCTGCCCGTGCCCTGGCCCACCCTCGTGACCACCCTGACCTACGGCG
TGCAGTGCTTCAGCCGCTACCCCGACCACATGAAGCAGCACGACTTCTTCAAGTCCGCCATGCCCGAAGG
CTACGTCCAGGAGCGCACCATCTTCTTCAAGGACGACGGCAACTACAAGACCCGCGCCGAGGTGAAGTTC
GAGGGCGACACCCTGGTGAACCGCATCGAGCTGAAGGGCATCGACTTCAAGGAGGACGGCAACATCCTGG
GGCACAAGCTGGAGTACAACTACAACAGCCACAACGTCTATATCATGGCCGACAAGCAGAAGAACGGCAT
CAAGGTGAACTTCAAGATCCGCCACAACATCGAGGACGGCAGCGTGCAGCTCGCCGACCACTACCAGCAG
AACACCCCCATCGGCGACGGCCCCGTGCTGCTGCCCGACAACCACTACCTGAGCACCCAGTCCGCCCTGA
GCAAAGACCCCAACGAGAAGCGCGATCACATGGTCCTGCTGGAGTTCGTGACCGCCGCCGGGATCACTCT
CG
